Addgene plasmid #69456: pJBL-RNAINS4
Purpose: RNA-IN S4 variant 5' UTR sequence controlling expression of superfolder GFP (UTR sequence from Mutalik et al., Nat. Chem. Biol., 2012)
Depositing lab: Julius Lucks. Depositing organization: Cornell University. Publication: Simultaneous characterization of cellular RNA structure and function with in-cell SHAPE-Seq. Watters KE, Abbott TR, Lucks JB. Nucleic Acids Res. 2015 Sep 8. pii: gkv879. 10.1093/nar/gkv879 PubMed 26350218.
Backbone
  Vector backbone: custom
  Backbone manufacturer: N/A
  Backbone size w/o insert (bp): 2200
  Total vector size (bp): 3100
  Vector type: Bacterial Expression, Synthetic Biology
Growth in bacteria
  Bacterial resistance: Chloramphenicol, 25 μg/mL
  Growth temperature: 37°C
  Growth strain: DH5alpha
  Copy number: Low Copy
Gene/Insert
  Gene/Insert name: RNA-IN S4 + SFGFP (alt name: IS10 (mutated S4 variant))
  Species: Synthetic
  Insert size (bp): 900
  Mutation: mutations for S4 variant (from wt)
  Promoter: J23119
  Cloning method: Unknown
  Sequencing primers: 5′ aaatgtagcacctgaagtcagcccc
Terms and licenses: Academic/Nonprofit Terms; Industry Terms: Not Available to Industry
Depositor comments: Mutated from sequence obtained from Arkin Lab (UC Berkeley)
How to cite: pJBL-RNAINS4 was a gift from Julius Lucks (Addgene plasmid # 69456 ; http://n2t.net/addgene:69456 ; RRID:Addgene_69456)
