[The description below was written by a language model from this plasmid's Addgene catalogue record and pLannotate feature annotations shown in this document.]
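Description:
pJBL-RNAINS4 is a small (about 3.1 kb) bacterial expression plasmid on a custom backbone, built for synthetic biology work in E. coli. It replicates from a p15A origin, which the record lists as low copy and which is compatible with ColE1-type plasmids, so it can be maintained alongside a second plasmid. Selection is by chloramphenicol, through a cat gene driven by its own promoter and followed by the lambda t0 terminator. The automated annotation also picks up short fragments of IS1, an RSF origin, and the tet and lac UV5 promoters. These partial matches look like backbone remnants or sequence similarity rather than functional parts.

The payload is a roughly 900 bp synthetic cassette in which the strong constitutive J23119 promoter (the SpeI-ended version) transcribes an mRNA carrying the RNA-IN S4 5' untranslated region fused to superfolder GFP, a rapidly maturing green fluorescent reporter. Transcription is terminated by tandem rrnB T1 and T7Te terminators. RNA-IN derives from the IS10 transposon's antisense control system, in which a complementary RNA-OUT antisense RNA pairs with the 5' end of the target message and blocks translation. S4 is a mutated variant of the wild-type leader, taken from a previously published set of engineered variants. The UTR is not annotated as a feature, but it presumably lies in the gap between the promoter and the GFP coding sequence.

GFP fluorescence reports how efficiently the S4 leader is translated. In the associated study, the construct was used with in-cell SHAPE-Seq to measure RNA structure and regulatory function together in living cells.
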