Features (pLannotate 1.2.2; 12 found; start..end, strand, type, name):
     11..45      +  promoter       J23119(SpeI) promoter: bacterial promoter (Registry of Standard Biological Parts BBa J23119) modified to end with an SpeI site
     91..801     +  CDS            Superfolder GFP: Superfolder GFP is a basic (constitutively fluorescent) green fluorescent protein published in 2005, derived from Aequorea victoria. It is reported to be a very rapidly-maturing weak dimer.
    837..908     +  terminator     rrnB T1 terminator: transcription terminator T1 from the E. coli rrnB gene
    924..951     +  terminator     T7Te terminator: phage T7 early transcription terminator
    990..1087    +  promoter       cat promoter: promoter of the E. coli cat gene encoding chloramphenicol acetyltransferase
   1088..1744    +  CDS            cat: CAT_ECOLX - Experimental evidence at protein level: Swiss-Prot protein existence level 1. This enzyme is an effector of chloramphenicol resistance in bacteria. From Escherichia coli. This protein is used as a marker in many commonly used cloning vectors, such as pACYC184.
   1768..1862    +  terminator     lambda t0 terminator: transcription terminator from phage lambda
   1998..2141    +  mobile_element IS1 (fragment): prokaryotic transposable element IS1
   2260..2315    -  rep_origin     RSF ori (fragment): Plasmids containing the RSF 1030 origin of replication can be propagated in E. coli cells that contain additional plasmids with compatible origins.
   2403..2948    -  rep_origin     p15A ori: Plasmids containing the medium-copy-number p15A origin of replication can be propagated in E. coli cells that contain a second plasmid with the ColE1 origin.
   3060..3084    +  promoter       tet promoter (fragment): E. coli promoter for tetracycline efflux protein gene
   3105..3126    +  promoter       lac UV5 promoter (fragment): E. coli lac promoter with an "up" mutation
>Addgene plasmid #69456 | pJBL-RNAINS4 | depositor full sequence | sequence record 122578 | pJBL-RNAINS4 sequence 3126 bps
GAATTCGAATTTGACAGCTAGCTCAGTCCTAGGTATAATACTAGTGCCAAAAATCAATAAGGAGACAACA
AGATGTGCGAACTCGATGCTAGCAAAGGAGAAGAACTTTTCACTGGAGTTGTCCCAATTCTTGTTGAATT
AGATGGTGATGTTAATGGGCACAAATTTTCTGTCCGTGGAGAGGGTGAAGGTGATGCTACAAACGGAAAA
CTCACCCTTAAATTTATTTGCACTACTGGAAAACTACCTGTTCCGTGGCCAACACTTGTCACTACTCTGA
CCTATGGTGTTCAATGCTTTTCCCGTTATCCGGATCACATGAAACGGCATGACTTTTTCAAGAGTGCCAT
GCCCGAAGGTTATGTACAGGAACGCACTATATCTTTCAAAGATGACGGGACCTACAAGACGCGTGCTGAA
GTCAAGTTTGAAGGTGATACCCTTGTTAATCGTATCGAGTTAAAGGGTATTGATTTTAAAGAAGATGGAA
ACATTCTTGGACACAAACTCGAGTACAACTTTAACTCACACAATGTATACATCACGGCAGACAAACAAAA
GAATGGAATCAAAGCTAACTTCAAAATTCGCCACAACGTTGAAGATGGTTCCGTTCAACTAGCAGACCAT
TATCAACAAAATACTCCAATTGGCGATGGCCCTGTCCTTTTACCAGACAACCATTACCTGTCGACACAAT
CTGTCCTTTCGAAAGATCCCAACGAAAAGCGTGACCACATGGTCCTTCTTGAGTTTGTAACTGCTGCTGG
GATTACACATGGCATGGATGAGCTCTACAAATAAGGATCCAAACTCGAGTAAGGATCTCCAGGCATCAAA
TAAAACGAAAGGCTCAGTCGAAAGACTGGGCCTTTCGTTTTATCTGTTGTTTGTCGGTGAACGCTCTCTA
CTAGAGTCACACTGGCTCACCTTCGGGTGGGCCTTTCTGCGTTTATACCTAGGGTACGGGTTTTGCCTGC
AGTTGATCGGGCACGTAAGAGGTTCCAACTTTCACCATAATGAAATAAGATCACTACCGGGCGTATTTTT
TGAGTTATCGAGATTTTCAGGAGCTAAGGAAGCTAAAATGGAGAAAAAAATCACTGGATATACCACCGTT
GATATATCCCAATGGCATCGTAAAGAACATTTTGAGGCATTTCAGTCAGTTGCTCAATGTACCTATAACC
AGACCGTTCAGCTGGATATTACGGCCTTTTTAAAGACCGTAAAGAAAAATAAGCACAAGTTTTATCCGGC
CTTTATTCACATTCTTGCCCGCCTGATGAATGCTCATCCGGAATTTCGTATGGCAATGAAAGACGGTGAG
CTGGTGATATGGGATAGTGTTCACCCTTGTTACACCGTTTTCCATGAGCAAACTGAAACGTTTTCATCGC
TCTGGAGTGAATACCACGACGATTTCCGGCAGTTTCTACACATATATTCGCAAGATGTGGCGTGTTACGG
TGAAAACCTGGCCTATTTCCCTAAAGGGTTTATTGAGAATATGTTTTTCGTCTCAGCCAATCCCTGGGTG
AGTTTCACCAGTTTTGATTTAAACGTGGCCAATATGGACAACTTCTTCGCCCCCGTTTTCACCATGGGCA
AATATTATACGCAAGGCGACAAGGTGCTGATGCCGCTGGCGATTCAGGTTCATCATGCCGTTTGTGATGG
CTTCCATGTCGGCAGAATGCTTAATGAATTACAACAGTACTGCGATGAGTGGCAGGGCGGGGCGTAATTT
GATATCGAGCTCGCTTGGACTCCTGTTGATAGATCCAGTAATGACCTCAGAACTCCATCTGGATTTGTTC
AGAACGCTCGGTTGCCGCCGGGCGTTTTTTATTGGTGAGAATCCAAGCCTCCGATCAACGTCTCATTTTC
GCCAAAAGTTGGCCCAGGGCTTCCCGGTATCAACAGGGACACCAGGATTTATTTATTCTGCGAAGTGATC
TTCCGTCACAGGTATTTATTCGGCGCAAAGTGCGTCGGGTGATGCTGCCAACTTACTGATTTAGTGTATG
ATGGTGTTTTTGAGGTGCTCCAGTGGCTTCTGTTTCTATCAGCTGTCCCTCCTGTTCAGCTACTGACGGG
GTGGTGCGTAACGGCAAAAGCACCGCCGGACATCAGCGCTAGCGGAGTGTATACTGGCTTACTATGTTGG
CACTGATGAGGGTGTCAGTGAAGTGCTTCATGTGGCAGGAGAAAAAAGGCTGCACCGGTGCGTCAGCAGA
ATATGTGATACAGGATATATTCCGCTTCCTCGCTCACTGACTCGCTACGCTCGGTCGTTCGACTGCGGCG
AGCGGAAATGGCTTACGAACGGGGCGGAGATTTCCTGGAAGATGCCAGGAAGATACTTAACAGGGAAGTG
AGAGGGCCGCGGCAAAGCCGTTTTTCCATAGGCTCCGCCCCCCTGACAAGCATCACGAAATCTGACGCTC
AAATCAGTGGTGGCGAAACCCGACAGGACTATAAAGATACCAGGCGTTTCCCCCTGGCGGCTCCCTCGTG
CGCTCTCCTGTTCCTGCCTTTCGGTTTACCGGTGTCATTCCGCTGTTATGGCCGCGTTTGTCTCATTCCA
CGCCTGACACTCAGTTCCGGGTAGGCAGTTCGCTCCAAGCTGGACTGTATGCACGAACCCCCCGTTCAGT
CCGACCGCTGCGCCTTATCCGGTAACTATCGTCTTGAGTCCAACCCGGAAAGACATGCAAAAGCACCACT
GGCAGCAGCCACTGGTAATTGATTTAGAGGAGTTAGTCTTGAAGTCATGCGCCGGTTAAGGCTAAACTGA
AAGGACAAGTTTTGGTGACTGCGCTCCTCCAAGCCAGTTACCTCGGTTCAAAGAGTTGGTAGCTCAGAGA
ACCTTCGAAAAACCGCCCTGCAAGGCGGTTTTTTCGTTTTCAGAGCAAGAGATTACGCGCAGACCAAAAC
GATCTCAAGAAGATCATCTTATTAATCAGATAAAATATTTCTAGATTTCAGTGCAATTTATCTCTTCAAA
TGTAGCACCTGAAGTCAGCCCCATACGATATAAGTTGTAATTCTCATGTTTGACAGCTTATCATCGATAA
GCTTCCGATGGCGCGCCGAGAGGCTTTACACTTTATGCTTCCGGCT
