>Addgene plasmid #69456 | pJBL-RNAINS4 | addgene partial sequence | sequence record 124697 | p15A-F 5'-gattacgcgcagaccaaaac-3'
ATCTTATTAATCAGATAAAATATTTCTAGATTTCAGTGCAATTTATCTCTTCAAATGTAGCACCTGAAGT
CAGCCCCATACGATATAAGTTGTAATTCTCATGTTTGACAGCTTATCATCGATAAGCTTCCGATGGCGCG
CCGAGAGGCTTTACACTTTATGCTTCCGGCTGAATTCGAATTTGACAGCTAGCTCAGTCCTAGGTATAAT
ACTAGTGCCAAAAATCAATAAGGAGACAACAAGATGTGCGAACTCGATGCTAGCAAAGGAGAAGAACTTT
TCACTGGAGTTGTCCCAATTCTTGTTGAATTAGATGGTGATGTTAATGGGCACAAATTTTCTGTCCGTGG
AGAGGGTGAAGGTGATGCTACAAACGGAAAACTCACCCTTAAATTTATTTGCACTACTGGAAAACTACCT
GTTCCGTGGCCAACACTTGTCACTACTCTGACCTATGGTGTTCAATGCTTTTCCCGTTATCCGGATCACA
TGAAACGGCATGACTTTTTCAAGAGTGCCATGCCCGAAGGTTATGTACAGGAACGCACTATATCTTTCAA
AGATGACGGGACCTACAAGACGCGTGCTGAAGTCAAGTTTGAAGGTGATACCCTTGTTAATCGTATCGAG
TTAAAGGGTATTGATTTTAAAGAAGATGGAAACATTCTTGGACACAAACTCGAGTACAACTTTAACTCAC
ACAATGTATACATCACGGCAGACAAACAAAAGAATGGAATCAAAGCTAACTTCAAAATTCGCCACAACGT
TGAAGATGGTTCCGTTCAACTAGCAGACCATTATCAACAAAATACTCCAATTGGCGATGGCCCTGTCCTT
TTACCAG
