>Addgene plasmid #69456 | pJBL-RNAINS4 | addgene partial sequence | sequence record 124698 | pRJPaph-R1 5'-GGAAATCGTCGTGGTATTCAc-3'
ACGTTTCAGTTTGCTCATGGAAAACGGTGTAACAAGGGTGAACACTATCCCATATCACCAGCTCACCGTC
TTTCATTGCCATACGAAATTCCGGATGAGCATTCATCAGGCGGGCAAGAATGTGAATAAAGGCCGGATAA
AACTTGTGCTTATTTTTCTTTACGGTCTTTAAAAAGGCCGTAATATCCAGCTGAACGGTCTGGTTATAGG
TACATTGAGCAACTGACTGAAATGCCTCAAAATGTTCTTTACGATGCCATTGGGATATATCAACGGTGGT
ATATCCAGTGATTTTTTTCTCCATTTTAGCTTCCTTAGCTCCTGAAAATCTCGATAACTCAAAAAATACG
CCCGGTAGTGATCTTATTTCATTATGGTGAAAGTTGGAACCTCTTACGTGCCCGATCAACTGCAGGCAAA
ACCCGTACCCTAGGTATAAACGCAGAAAGGCCCACCCGAAGGTGAGCCAGTGTGACTCTAGTAGAGAGCG
TTCACCGACAAACAACAGATAAAACGAAAGGCCCAGTCTTTCGACTGAGCCTTTCGTTTTATTTGATGCC
TGGAGATCCTTACTCGAGTTTGGATCCTTATTTGTAGAGCTCATCCATGCCATGTGTAATCCCAGCAGCA
GTTACAAACTCAAGAAGGACCATGTGGTCACGCTTTTCGTTGGGATCTTTCGAAAGGACAGATTGTGTCG
ACAGGTAATGGTTGTCTGGTAAAAGGACAGGGCCATCGCCAATTGGAGTATTTTGTTGATAATGGTCTGC
TAGTTGAACGGAACCATCTTCAACGTTGTGGCGAATTTTGAAGTTAGCTTTGATTCCATTCT
